>Addgene plasmid #60885 | single polypeptide FPX biosensor for caspase-1 | depositor partial sequence | sequence record 98139 | single polypeptide FPX biosensor for caspase-1 sequence 2235 bps
AAGCTTGCCACCATGGTGAGCAAGAGCGAGGAGGTCATCAAAGAGTTCATGCGCTTCAAGGTGCGCTTGG
AGGGCTCCATGAACGGCCACGAGTTCGAGATCGAGGGCGAGGGCGAGGGCCGCCCCTACGAGGGCACCCA
GACCGCCAAGCTGAAGGTGACCAAGGGCGGCCCCCTGCCCTTCGCCTGGGACATCCTGTCCCCCCAGATC
ATGTACGGCTCCAAGGCGTACGTGAAGCACCCCGCCGACGTCCCCGATTACATGAAGCTGTCCTTCCCCG
AGGGCTTCAAGTGGGAGCGCGTGATGCACTTCGAGGACGGCGGTCTGGTGACCGTGACTCAGGACACCTC
CCTGCAGGACGGCACGCTGATCTACAAGGTGAAGATGCGCGGCACCAACTTCCCCCCCGACGGCCCCGTA
ATGCAGAAGAAGACCTTGGGCTGGGATTATGCCACCGAGCGCCTGTACCCCGAAGACGGCGTGCTGAAGG
GCGAGCTTCTGGGGCGCCTGAAGCTGAAGGACGGCGGCCTCAACCTGGTGGAGTTCAAGACCATCTACAT
GGCCAAGAAGCCCGTGCAACTGCCCGGCTACTACTTCGTGGACACCAAGCTGGGCATCACCTCCCACAAC
GAGGACTACACCATCGTGGAACAGTACGAGCGCTCCGAGGGCCGCCACCACCTGGGGCATGGTACAGGTA
GCACAGGCAGCGGTAGCTCCGGTACCGCCTCCGGCCTCGAGAGCGCTGGAGGTAGCGCATCTGGTGGCGG
AGCCACCATCAAAGAGTTCATGCGCTTCAAGGTGCGCATGGAGGGCTCCATGAACGGCCACGAGTTCGAG
ATCGAGGGCGAGGGCGAGGGCCGCCCTTACGAGGGCACCCAGACCGCCAAGCTGAAGGTGACCAAGGGCG
GCCCCCTGCCCTTCGCCTGGGACATCCTGTCCCCCCTGATCATGTACGGCTCCAAAGCGTACGTGAGGCA
CCCCGCCGACATCCCCGATTACAAGAAGCTGCCCTTCCCCGAGGGCTTCAAGTGGGAGCGCGTGATGAAC
TTCGAAGACGGCGGTCTGGTGACCGTTACCCAGGACTCCTCCCTGCAGGACGGCACGCTGATCTGCAAGG
TGAAGATTCGCGGCACCAACTTCCCCCCCGACGGCCCCGTAATGCAGAAGAAGACCATGGGCTGGGAGGC
CTCCACCGAGATGCTGTACCCCGAAGACGGCGTGCTGAAGGGCCATAGCTATCAGGCCCTGAAGCTGAAG
GACGGCGGCCACTACCTGGTGGAGTTCGAGACCATCTACATGGCCAAGAAGCCCGTGCAACTGCCCGGCG
ATTACTGTGTGGACACCAAGCTGGACATCACCTCCCACAACGAGGACTACACCATCGTGGAACAGTACGG
GCGCTCCGAGGGCCGCCACCGTCTGGGCATGGACGAGCGGTACAAGGGCAGCACCGGCAGCGGCAGCTCC
GGATCCGGCTATGTGGCGGATGGATGGGGCTATGTGGCGGATGGATGGGGTTATGTGGCGGATATGGTGA
GCAAGAGCGAGGAGGTCATCAAAGAGTTCATGCGCTTCAAGGTGCGCTTGGAGGGCTCCATGAACGGCCA
CGAGTTCGAGATCGAGGGCGAGGGCGAGGGCCGCCCTTACGAGGGCACCCAGACCGCCAAGCTGAAGGTG
ACCAAGGGCGGCCCCCTGCCCTTCGCCTGGGACATCCTGTCCCCCCTGATCATGTACGGCTCCAAGATGT
ACGTGAAGCACCCCGCCGACGTCCCCGATTACATGAAGCTGTCCTTCCCCGAGGGCTTCAAGTGGGAGCG
CGTGATGCACTTCGAGGACGGCGGTCTGGTGACCGCGACACAGGACTCCTCCCTGCAGGACGGCACGCTG
ATCTACAAGGTGAAGATGCGCGGCACCAACTTCCCCCCCGACGGCCCCGTAATGCAGAAGAAGACCTTGG
GCTGGGATTATGCCACCGAGCGCCTGTACCCCGAAGAAGGCGTGCTGAAGGGCGAGCTCCTGGGGCGCCT
GAAGCTGAAGGACGGCGGCCTCAACCTGGTGGAGTCCAAGACCATCTACATGGCCAAGAAGCCCGTGCAA
CTGCCCGGCTACTACTTCGTGGACACCAAGCTGGACATCACCTCCCACAACGAGGACTACACCATCGTGG
AACAGTACGAGCGCTCCGAGGGCCGCCACCACCTGGGGCATGGCACCGGCAGCACCTAGCTCGAG
