>Addgene plasmid #60885 | single polypeptide FPX biosensor for caspase-1 | addgene partial sequence | sequence record 101675 | CMV-F 5'-CGCAAATGGGCGGTAGGCGTG-3'
ACTAGAGAACCCACTGCTTACTGGCTTATCGAAATTAATACGACTCACTATAGGGAGACCCAAGCTGGCT
AGCGTTTAAACTTAAGCTTGCCACCATGGTGAGCAAGAGCGAGGAGGTCATCAAAGAGTTCATGCGCTTC
AAGGTGCGCTTGGAGGGCTCCATGAACGGCCACGAGTTCGAGATCGAGGGCGAGGGCGAGGGCCGCCCCT
ACGAGGGCACCCAGACCGCCAAGCTGAAGGTGACCAAGGGCGGCCCCCTGCCCTTCGCCTGGGACATCCT
GTCCCCCCAGATCATGTACGGCTCCAAGGCGTACGTGAAGCACCCCGCCGACGTCCCCGATTACATGAAG
CTGTCCTTCCCCGAGGGCTTCAAGTGGGAGCGCGTGATGCACTTCGAGGACGGCGGTCTGGTGACCGTGA
CTCAGGACACCTCCCTGCAGGACGGCACGCTGATCTACAAGGTGAAGATGCGCGGCACCAACTTCCCCCC
CGACGGCCCCGTAATGCAGAAGAAGACCTTGGGCTGGGATTATGCCACCGAGCGCCTGTACCCCGAAGAC
GGCGTGCTGAAGGGCGAGCTTCTGGGGCGCCTGAAGCTGAAGGACGGCGGCCTCAACCTGGTGGAGTTCA
AGACCATCTACATGGCCAAGAAGCCCGTGCAACTGCCCGGCTACTACTTCGTGGACACCAAGCTGG
