>Addgene plasmid #60885 | single polypeptide FPX biosensor for caspase-1 | addgene partial sequence | sequence record 101710 | BGH-rev 5'-TAGAAGGCACAGTCGAGG-3'
GACTCGAGCTAGGTGCTGCCGGTGCCATGCCCCAGGTGGTGGCGGCCCTCGGAGCGCTCGTACTGTTCCA
CGATGGTGTAGTCCTCGTTGTGGGAGGTGATGTCCAGCTTGGTGTCCACGAAGTAGTAGCCGGGCAGTTG
CACGGGCTTCTTGGCCATGTAGATGGTCTTGGACTCCACCAGGTTGAGGCCGCCGTCCTTCAGCTTCAGG
CGCCCCAGGAGCTCGCCCTTCAGCACGCCTTCTTCGGGGTACAGGCGCTCGGTGGCATAATCCCAGCCCA
AGGTCTTCTTCTGCATTACGGGGCCGTCGGGGGGGAAGTTGGTGCCGCGCATCTTCACCTTGTAGATCAG
CGTGCCGTCCTGCAGGGAGGAGTCCTGTGTCGCGGTCACCAGACCGCCGTCCTCGAAGTGCATCACGCGC
TCCCACTTGAAGCCCTCGGGGAAGGACAGCTTCATGTAATCGGGGACGTCGGCGGGGTGCTTCACGTACA
TCTTGGAGCCGTACATGATCAGGGGGGACAGGATGTCCCAGGCGAAGGGCAGGGGGCCGCCCTTGGTCAC
CTTCAGCTTGGCGGTCTGGGTGCCCTCGTAAGGGCGGCCCTCGCCCTCGCCCTCGATCTCGAACTCGTGG
CCGTTCATGGAGCCCTCCAAGCGCACCTTGAAGCGCATGAACTCTTTGATGACCTCCTCGCTCTTGCTCA
CCATATCCGCCACATAACCCCATCCATCCGCCACATAGCCCCATCCATCCGCCACATAGCCGGATCCGGA
GCTGCCGCTGCCGGTGCTGCCCTTGTACCGCTCGTCCATGCCCAGACGGTGGCGGCCCTCGGAGCG
