[The description below was written by a language model from this plasmid's Addgene catalogue record.]
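Description:
The single polypeptide FPX biosensor for caspase-1 is a mammalian expression plasmid built on the pcDNA3(+) backbone, about 7.7 kb in total with a synthetic insert of roughly 2.2 kb cloned between HindIII and XhoI sites, both of which are retained. It is propagated in E. coli as a high-copy plasmid under ampicillin selection, and the backbone's neomycin resistance marker allows G418 selection of transfected mammalian cells. Expression of the insert is driven by the CMV promoter. The use of T7 forward and BGH reverse sequencing primers is consistent with the standard pcDNA3 arrangement around the cloning site, although no feature table is provided to confirm other backbone elements.

The payload is a single open reading frame that joins three dimerization-dependent fluorescent protein (ddFP) modules in the order ddRFP copy A, ddFP copy B, a YVAD linker, and ddGFP copy A, followed by a C-terminal nuclear export signal. In the fluorescent protein exchange (FPX) design, the A copies are only weakly fluorescent alone and brighten when bound to the shared B partner, so the red and green A copies compete for the one B copy. YVAD is a recognised caspase-1 cleavage motif, so cleavage would be expected to detach the green A copy from the rest of the polypeptide and shift the balance of B binding, changing the ratio of green to red fluorescence. The export signal would keep the sensor, or the fragment carrying it, in the cytoplasm. The construct is intended for ratiometric imaging of caspase-1 activity in live mammalian cells.
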