Addgene plasmid #60885: single polypeptide FPX biosensor for caspase-1
Purpose: FPX biosensor for caspase-1
Depositing lab: Robert Campbell. Depositing organization: University of Alberta. Publication: Ratiometric biosensors based on dimerization-dependent fluorescent protein exchange. Ding Y, Li J, Enterina JR, Shen Y, Zhang I, Tewson PH, Mo GC, Zhang J, Quinn AM, Hughes TE, Maysinger D, Alford SC, Zhang Y, Campbell RE. Nat Methods. 2015 Jan 26. doi: 10.1038/nmeth.3261. PubMed 25622108.
Backbone
  Vector backbone: pcDNA3 (+)
  Backbone manufacturer: Invitrogen
  Backbone size w/o insert (bp): 5500
  Total vector size (bp): 7735
  Vector type: Mammalian Expression
  Selectable markers: Neomycin (select with G418)
Growth in bacteria
  Bacterial resistance: Ampicillin, 100 μg/mL
  Growth temperature: 37°C
  Growth strain: DH10B
  Copy number: High Copy
Gene/Insert
  Gene/Insert name: single polypeptide FPX biosensor for caspase-1 (alt names: ddRFP A-ddFP B-YVAD-ddGFP A; dimerization dependent red or green fluorescent protein (ddRFP or ddGFP) copy A and copy B)
  Species: Synthetic; synthetic construct
  Insert size (bp): 2235
  GenBank ID: KM891583
  Promoter: CMV
  Tag / fusion protein: NES sequence LALKLAGLDIGS (C terminal on insert); HindIII site (N terminal on insert)
  Cloning method: Restriction Enzyme; 5′ cloning site HindIII (not destroyed); 3′ cloning site XhoI (not destroyed)
  Sequencing primers: 5′ T7 Promoter forward primer; 3′ BGH Reverse primers
Terms and licenses: Academic/Nonprofit Terms; Industry Terms: Not Available to Industry
How to cite: single polypeptide FPX biosensor for caspase-1 was a gift from Robert Campbell (Addgene plasmid # 60885 ; http://n2t.net/addgene:60885 ; RRID:Addgene_60885)
